Addgene plasmid #44890: pFA6a-link-yomEmerald-CaURA3
Purpose: Yeast tagging vector to create gene fusion with yeast optimized mEmerald with CaUra3 selection
Depositing lab: Wendell Lim & Kurt Thorn. Depositing organization: University of California, San Francisco (UCSF). Publication: Improved Blue, Green, and Red Fluorescent Protein Tagging Vectors for S. cerevisiae. Lee S, Lim WA, Thorn KS. PLoS One. 2013 Jul 2;8(7):e67902. doi: 10.1371/journal.pone.0067902. Print 2013. PubMed 23844123.
Backbone
  Vector backbone: pFA6a
  Vector type: Yeast Expression
  Selectable markers: URA3
Growth in bacteria
  Bacterial resistance: Ampicillin, 100 μg/mL
  Growth temperature: 37°C
  Growth strain: DH5alpha
  Copy number: Unknown
Gene/Insert
  Gene/Insert name: yomEmerald (alt name: Yeast Optimized mEmerald)
  Species: Synthetic
Terms and licenses: Academic/Nonprofit Terms; Industry Terms: Not Available to Industry
Depositor comments: This vector is derived from the sequences published in “Optimized cassettes for fluorescent protein tagging in Saccharomyces cerevisiae.” Sheff MA, Thorn KS. Yeast. 2004 Jun;21(8):661-70. These plasmids were generated with funding from an NIGMS Systems Biology Center grant, number P50 GM081879. Please acknowledge this grant if you use these plasmids.
How to cite: pFA6a-link-yomEmerald-CaURA3 was a gift from Wendell Lim & Kurt Thorn (Addgene plasmid # 44890 ; http://n2t.net/addgene:44890 ; RRID:Addgene_44890)
