[The description below was written by a language model from this plasmid's Addgene catalogue record and pLannotate feature annotations shown in this document.]
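Description:
pFA6a-link-yomEmerald-CaURA3 is a 4.9 kb yeast tagging vector built on the pFA6a backbone, designed to serve as a template for creating gene fusions to a green fluorescent protein in Saccharomyces cerevisiae. In E. coli it is propagated through a high-copy ColE1/pUC-type origin and selected with ampicillin via the β-lactamase gene and its native promoter. The feature table shows no yeast replication origin or centromere, consistent with a plasmid whose cassette is meant to be integrated into the genome rather than maintained episomally. Short rop, bom and lacI fragments are backbone remnants, and SP6 and T7 phage promoters flank the cassette.

The payload is a two-part module. First comes yomEmerald, a synthetic, yeast codon-optimized version of monomeric Emerald (an Aequorea victoria GFP derivative), followed by the S. cerevisiae ADH1 terminator. No promoter drives this reading frame. As the "link" in the name suggests, it is preceded by a linker so that, once fused in frame to the end of a target gene, the fusion is expressed from the target's own promoter and terminated by the ADH1 element. Downstream lies the selection marker, a URA3 coding sequence under the Ashbya gossypii TEF promoter and terminator. The annotation tool matched it to the S. cerevisiae protein, but the plasmid name and stated purpose identify it as CaURA3, generally understood to be the Candida albicans orthologue. A heterologous marker of this kind complements ura3 auxotrophy while limiting recombination with the host URA3 locus.

The vector derives from an earlier set of optimized fluorescent protein tagging cassettes and belongs to an improved blue, green and red series. It is typically used for tagging endogenous proteins for live-cell fluorescence imaging.
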