Features (pLannotate 1.2.2; 13 found; start..end, strand, type, name):
     23..58      +  CDS            rop (fragment): Rop protein, which maintains plasmids at low copy number; rop
    160..211     +  misc_feature   bom (fragment): basis of mobility region from pBR322
    274..292     +  promoter       SP6 promoter: promoter for bacteriophage SP6 RNA polymerase
    365..1075    +  CDS            Emerald: Emerald is a basic (constitutively fluorescent) green fluorescent protein published in 1998, derived from Aequorea victoria. It is reported to be a very rapidly-maturing weak dimer.
   1099..1286    +  terminator     ADH1 terminator: S. cerevisiae ADH1; transcription terminator for the S. cerevisiae alcohol dehydrogenase 1 (ADH1) gene
   1361..1704    +  promoter       TEF promoter: Ashbya gossypii TEF promoter
   1723..2511    +  CDS            URA3: PYRF_YEAST - Experimental evidence at protein level: Swiss-Prot protein existence level 1. From Saccharomyces cerevisiae (strain ATCC 204508 / S288c) (Baker's yeast).
   2523..2720    +  terminator     TEF terminator: Ashbya gossypii TEF terminator
   2828..2846    -  promoter       T7 promoter: promoter for bacteriophage T7 RNA polymerase
   2868..2921    -  CDS            lacI (fragment): lac repressor; lacI; The lac repressor binds to the lac operator to inhibit transcription in E. coli. This inhibition can be relieved by adding lactose or isopropyl-β-D-thiogalactopyranoside (IPTG).
   3104..3692    -  rep_origin     ori: high-copy-number ColE1/pMB1/pBR322/pUC origin of replication
   3863..4723    -  CDS            AmpR: β-lactamase; bla; confers resistance to ampicillin, carbenicillin, and related antibiotics
   4724..4828    -  promoter       AmpR promoter: bla
>Addgene plasmid #44890 | pFA6a-link-yomEmerald-CaURA3 | depositor full sequence | sequence record 62136 | pFA6a-link-yomEmerald-CaURA3 sequence 4900 bps
GCGTATCACGAGGCCCTTTCGTCTCGCGCGTTTCGGTGATGACGGTGAAAACCTCTGACACATGCAGCTC
CCGGAGACGGTCACAGCTTGTCTGTAAGCGGATGCCGGGAGCAGACAAGCCCGTCAGGGCGCGTCAGCGG
GTGTTGGCGGGTGTCGGGGCTGGCTTAACTATGCGGCATCAGAGCAGATTGTACTGAGAGTGCACCATAT
GGACATATTGTCGTTAGAACGCGGCTACAATTAATACATAACCTTATGTATCATACACATACGATTTAGG
TGACACTATAGAACGCGGCCGCCAGCTGAAGCTTCGTACGCTGCAGGTCGACGGATCGGTGACGGTGCTG
GTTTAATTAACATGTCAAAAGGCGAGGAACTATTCACAGGTGTCGTACCAATACTGGTAGAATTGGATGG
CGACGTAAACGGGCATAAGTTTTCTGTGAGTGGTGAGGGTGAAGGGGACGCAACTTATGGCAAACTTACA
CTTAAGTTCATCTGCACCACAGGGAAGCTGCCTGTCCCATGGCCAACTCTAGTTACAACTCTCACTTACG
GAGTACAATGTTTTGCACGATACCCAGACCACATGAAACAACATGACTTTTTCAAATCTGCCATGCCTGA
GGGATATGTGCAAGAGAGAACTATTTTCTTTAAAGATGATGGTAATTACAAAACTCGTGCTGAAGTGAAG
TTTGAAGGAGATACACTTGTTAATAGAATTGAGTTAAAGGGTATTGACTTTAAGGAAGATGGTAATATCT
TAGGTCACAAATTGGAATACAACTACAATTCACATAAGGTTTACATCACAGCAGATAAACAGAAAAACGG
CATAAAAGTTAATTTCAAAACCAGACATAATATCGAAGATGGTTCCGTTCAACTCGCTGATCATTATCAA
CAAAATACACCAATCGGAGATGGACCTGTTCTATTGCCAGACAACCATTACTTATCTACACAGAGCGCCT
TGTCAAAAGATCCTAATGAAAAGAGAGATCACATGGTTTTGTTAGAATTTGTCACCGCTGCGGGTATAAC
GTTGGGCATGGATGAATTATACAAGTAAGGCGCGCCACTTCTAAATAAGCGAATTTCTTATGATTTATGA
TTTTTATTATTAAATAAGTTATAAAAAAAATAAGTGTATACAAATTTTAAAGTGACTCTTAGGTTTTAAA
ACGAAAATTCTTATTCTTGAGTAACTCTTTCCTGTAGGTCAGGTTGCTTTCTCAGGTATAGTATGAGGTC
GCTCTTATTGACCACACCTCTACCGGCAGATCCGCTAGGGATAACAGGGTAATATAGATCTGTTTAGCTT
GCCTCGTCCCCGCCGGGTCACCCGGCCAGCGACATGGAGGCCCAGAATACCCTCCTTGACAGTCTTGACG
TGCGCAGCTCAGGGGCATGATGTGACTGTCGCCCGTACATTTAGCCCATACATCCCCATGTATAATCATT
TGCATCCATACATTTTGATGGCCGCACGGCGCGAAGCAAAAATTACGGCTCCTCGCTGCAGACCTGCGAG
CAGGGAAACGCTCCCCTCACAGACGCGTTGAATTGTCCCCACGCCGCGCCCCTGTAGAGAAATATAAAAG
GTTAGGATTTGCCACTGAGGTTCTTCTTTCATATACTTCCTTTTAAAATCTTGCTAGGATACAGTTCTCA
CATCACATCCGAACATAAACAACCATGACAGTCAACACTAAGACCTATAGTGAGAGAGCAGAAACTCATG
CCTCACCAGTAGCACAGCGATTATTTCGATTAATGGAACTGAAGAAAACCAATTTATGTGCATCAATTGA
CGTTGATACCACTAAGGAATTCCTTGAATTAATTGATAAATTAGGTCCTTATGTATGCTTAATCAAGACT
CATATTGATATAATCAATGATTTTTCCTATGAATCCACTATTGAACCATTATTAGAACTTTCACGTAAAC
ATCAATTTATGATTTTTGAAGATAGAAAATTTGCTGATATTGGTAATACCGTAAAGAAACAATATATTGG
TGGAGTTTATAAAATTAGTAGTTGGGCAGATATTACCAATGCTCATGGTGTCACTGGGAATGGAGTGGTT
GAAGGATTAAAACAGGGAGCTAAAGAAACCACCACCAACCAAGAGCCAAGAGGGTTATTGATGTTAGCTG
AATTATCATCAGTGGGATCATTAGCATATGGAGAATATTCTCAAAAAACTGTTGAAATTGCTAAATCCGA
TAAGGAATTTGTTATTGGATTTATTGCCCAACGTGATATGGGTGGCCAAGAAGAAGGATTTGATTGGCTT
ATTATGACACCTGGAGTTGGATTAGATGATAAAGGTGATGGATTAGGACAACAATATAGAACTGTTGATG
AAGTTGTTAGCACTGGAACTGATATTATCATTGTTGGTAGAGGATTGTTTGGTAAAGGAAGAGATCCAGA
TATTGAAGGTAAAAGGTATAGAAATGCTGGTTGGAATGCTTATTTGAAAAAGACTGGCCAATTATAATCA
GTACTGACAATAAAAAGATTCTTGTTTTCAAGAACTTGTCATTTGTATAGTTTTTTTATATTGTAGTTGT
TCTATTTTAATCAAATGTTAGCGTGATTTATATTTTTTTTCGCCTCGACATCATCTGCCCAGATGCGAAG
TTAAGTGCGCAGAAAGTAATATCATGCGTCAATCGTATGTGAATGCTGGTCGCTATACTGCTGTCGATTC
GATACTAACGCCGCCATCCAGTGTCGAAAACGAGCTCGAATTCATCGATGATATCAGATCCACTAGTGGC
CTATGCGGCCGCGGATCTGCCGGTCTCCCTATAGTGAGTCGTATTAATTTCGATAAGCCAGGTTAACCTG
CATTAATGAATCGGCCAACGCGCGGGGAGAGGCGGTTTGCGTATTGGGCGCTCTTCCGCTTCCTCGCTCA
CTGACTCGCTGCGCTCGGTCGTTCGGCTGCGGCGAGCGGTATCAGCTCACTCAAAGGCGGTAATACGGTT
ATCCACAGAATCAGGGGATAACGCAGGAAAGAACATGTGAGCAAAAGGCCAGCAAAAGGCCAGGAACCGT
AAAAAGGCCGCGTTGCTGGCGTTTTTCCATAGGCTCCGCCCCCCTGACGAGCATCACAAAAATCGACGCT
CAAGTCAGAGGTGGCGAAACCCGACAGGACTATAAAGATACCAGGCGTTTCCCCCTGGAAGCTCCCTCGT
GCGCTCTCCTGTTCCGACCCTGCCGCTTACCGGATACCTGTCCGCCTTTCTCCCTTCGGGAAGCGTGGCG
CTTTCTCAATGCTCACGCTGTAGGTATCTCAGTTCGGTGTAGGTCGTTCGCTCCAAGCTGGGCTGTGTGC
ACGAACCCCCCGTTCAGCCCGACCGCTGCGCCTTATCCGGTAACTATCGTCTTGAGTCCAACCCGGTAAG
ACACGACTTATCGCCACTGGCAGCAGCCACTGGTAACAGGATTAGCAGAGCGAGGTATGTAGGCGGTGCT
ACAGAGTTCTTGAAGTGGTGGCCTAACTACGGCTACACTAGAAGGACAGTATTTGGTATCTGCGCTCTGC
TGAAGCCAGTTACCTTCGGAAAAAGAGTTGGTAGCTCTTGATCCGGCAAACAAACCACCGCTGGTAGCGG
TGGTTTTTTTGTTTGCAAGCAGCAGATTACGCGCAGAAAAAAAGGATCTCAAGAAGATCCTTTGATCTTT
TCTACGGGGTCTGACGCTCAGTGGAACGAAAACTCACGTTAAGGGATTTTGGTCATGAGATTATCAAAAA
GGATCTTCACCTAGATCCTTTTAAATTAAAAATGAAGTTTTAAATCAATCTAAAGTATATATGAGTAAAC
TTGGTCTGACAGTTACCAATGCTTAATCAGTGAGGCACCTATCTCAGCGATCTGTCTATTTCGTTCATCC
ATAGTTGCCTGACTCCCCGTCGTGTAGATAACTACGATACGGGAGGGCTTACCATCTGGCCCCAGTGCTG
CAATGATACCGCGAGACCCACGCTCACCGGCTCCAGATTTATCAGCAATAAACCAGCCAGCCGGAAGGGC
CGAGCGCAGAAGTGGTCCTGCAACTTTATCCGCCTCCATCCAGTCTATTAATTGTTGCCGGGAAGCTAGA
GTAAGTAGTTCGCCAGTTAATAGTTTGCGCAACGTTGTTGCCATTGCTACAGGCATCGTGGTGTCACGCT
CGTCGTTTGGTATGGCTTCATTCAGCTCCGGTTCCCAACGATCAAGGCGAGTTACATGATCCCCCATGTT
GTGCAAAAAAGCGGTTAGCTCCTTCGGTCCTCCGATCGTTGTCAGAAGTAAGTTGGCCGCAGTGTTATCA
CTCATGGTTATGGCAGCACTGCATAATTCTCTTACTGTCATGCCATCCGTAAGATGCTTTTCTGTGACTG
GTGAGTACTCAACCAAGTCATTCTGAGAATAGTGTATGCGGCGACCGAGTTGCTCTTGCCCGGCGTCAAT
ACGGGATAATACCGCGCCACATAGCAGAACTTTAAAAGTGCTCATCATTGGAAAACGTTCTTCGGGGCGA
AAACTCTCAAGGATCTTACCGCTGTTGAGATCCAGTTCGATGTAACCCACTCGTGCACCCAACTGATCTT
CAGCATCTTTTACTTTCACCAGCGTTTCTGGGTGAGCAAAAACAGGAAGGCAAAATGCCGCAAAAAAGGG
AATAAGGGCGACACGGAAATGTTGAATACTCATACTCTTCCTTTTTCAATATTATTGAAGCATTTATCAG
GGTTATTGTCTCATGAGCGGATACATATTTGAATGTATTTAGAAAAATAAACAAATAGGGGTTCCGCGCA
CATTTCCCCGAAAAGTGCCACCTGACGTCTAAGAAACCATTATTATCATGACATTAACCTATAAAAATAG
