>Addgene plasmid #44890 | pFA6a-link-yomEmerald-CaURA3 | addgene partial sequence | sequence record 72608 | Sp6 5'-ATTTAGGTGACACTATAG-3'
GGTCGACGGATCGGTGACGGTGCTGGTTTAATTAACATGTCAAAAGGCGAGGAACTATTCACAGGTGTCG
TACCAATACTGGTAGAATTGGATGGCGACGTAAACGGGCATAAGTTTTCTGTGAGTGGTGAGGGTGAAGG
GGACGCAACTTATGGCAAACTTACACTTAAGTTCATCTGCACCACAGGGAAGCTGCCTGTCCCATGGCCA
ACTCTAGTTACAACTCTCACTTACGGAGTACAATGTTTTGCACGATACCCAGACCACATGAAACAACATG
ACTTTTTCAAATCTGCCATGCCTGAGGGATATGTGCAAGAGAGAACTATTTTCTTTAAAGATGATGGTAA
TTACAAAACTCGTGCTGAAGTGAAGTTTGAAGGAGATACACTTGTTAATAGAATTGAGTTAAAGGGTATT
GACTTTAAGGAAGATGGTAATATCTTAGGTCACAAATTGGAATACAACTACAATTCACATAAGGTTTACA
TCACAGCAGATAAACAGAAAAACGGCATAAAAGTTAATTTCAAAACCAGACATAATATCGAAGATGGTTC
CGTTCAACTCGCTGATCATTATCAACAAAATACACCAATCGGAGATGGACCTGTTCTATTGCCAGACAAC
CATTACTTATCTACACAGAGCGCCTTGTCAAAAGATCCTAATGAAAAGAGAGATCACATGGTTTTGTTAG
AATTTGTCACCGCTGCGGGTATAACGTTGGGCATGGATGAATTATACAAGTAAGGCGCGCCACTTCTAAA
TAAGCGAATTTCTTATGATTTATGATT
