>Addgene plasmid #44890 | pFA6a-link-yomEmerald-CaURA3 | addgene partial sequence | sequence record 72964 | T7 5'-TAATACGACTCACTATAGGG-3'
CTGATATCATCGATGAATTCGAGCTCGTTTTCGACACTGGATGGCGGCGTTAGTATCGAATCGACAGCAG
TATAGCGACCAGCATTCACATACGATTGACGCATGATATTACTTTCTGCGCACTTAACTTCGCATCTGGG
CAGATGATGTCGAGGCGAAAAAAAATATAAATCACGCTAACATTTGATTAAAATAGAACAACTACAATAT
AAAAAAACTATACAAATGACAAGTTCTTGAAAACAAGAATCTTTTTATTGTCAGTACTGATTATAATTGG
CCAGTCTTTTTCAAATAAGCATTCCAACCAGCATCTCTATACCTTTTACCTTCAATATCTGGATCTCTTC
CTTTACCAAACAATCCTCTACCAACAATGATAATATCAGTTCCAGTGCTAACAACTTCATCAACAGTTCT
ATATTGTTGTCCTAATCCATCACCTTTATCATCTAATCCAACTCCAGGTGTCATAATAAGCCAATCAAAT
CCTTCTTCTTGTCCACCCATATCACGTTGGGCAATAAATCCAATAACAAATTCCTTATCGGATTTAGCAA
TTTCAACAGTTTTTTGAGAATATTCTCCATATGCTAATGATCCCACTGATGATAATTCAGCTAACATCAA
TAACCCTCTTGGCTCTTGGTTGGTGGTGGTTTCTTTAGCTCCCTGTTTTAATCCTTCAACTACTCCATTC
CCAGTGACACCATGAGCATTAGTAATATCTGCCCAACTACTAATTTTATAAACTCCACCAATATATTGTT
TCTTCACGGTATTACCAATATCAGCAAATTTTCTATCTTCAAAAATCATAAATTGATGTTT
